>Addgene plasmid #18745 | pBabe H-Ras V12 G37 | addgene partial sequence | sequence record 24633 | pBabe-5
NNNGNNGATNNNATTCNCTCGACCATGACGGAATATAAGCTGGTGGTGGTGGGCGCCGTCGGTGTGGGCA
AGAGTGCGCTGACCATCCAGCTGATCCAGAACCATTTTGTGGACGAATACGACCCCACTATAGGGGATTC
CTACCGGAAGCAGGTGGTCATTGATGGGGAGACGTGCCTGTTGGACATCCTGGATACCGCCGGCCAGGAG
GAGTACAGCGCCATGCGGGACCAGTACATGCGCACCGGGGAGGGCTTCCTGTGTGTGTTTGCCATCAACA
ACACCAAGTCTTTTGAGGACATCCACCAGTACAGGGAGCAGATCAAACGGGTGAAGGACTCGGATGACGT
GCCCATGGTGCTGGTGGGGAACAAGTGTGACCTGGCTGCACGCACTGTGGAATCTCGGCAGGCTCAGGAC
CTCGCCCGAAGCTACGGCATCCCCTACATCGAGACCTCGGCCAAGACCCGGCAGGGAGTGGAGGATGCCT
TCTACACGTTGGTGCGTGAGATCCGGCAGCACAAGCTGCGGAAGCTGAACCCTCCTGATGAGAGTGGCCC
CGGCTGCATGAGCTGCAAGTGTGTGCTCTCCTGAGGATCTAGTCGACCCTGTGGAATGTGTGTCAGTTAG
GGTGTGGAAAGTCCCCNNNNNCCCGCAGGAGAANNNNNNNNNAANAGCNNGCNNCTCAATTAGTCAGCAA
CCAGGNGTGNGNAAAGTCCCCAGGCTCCCCAGCAGGCAGAAGTATGCAAAGCATGCATCTCAATTANTNN
NCAACCATAGTCCCGCCCCTAACTCCGCCCATCCCGCCCCTAACTCCGCCCAGTTCCGCCCATTNNTCCG
CCCCANNNNN
