[The description below was written by a language model from this plasmid's Addgene catalogue record.]
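Description:
pBabe H-Ras V12 G37 is a retroviral mammalian expression plasmid built on the pBabe-puro backbone (about 5.1 kb without insert). It is maintained in E. coli as a high-copy plasmid under ampicillin selection, and it carries a puromycin resistance marker for selecting transduced or transfected mammalian cells. No feature table accompanies the record, so individual elements are not documented. In general, pBabe-type vectors are Moloney murine leukemia virus-derived: the long terminal repeats and packaging signal allow the transcript to be packaged into replication-defective particles when the plasmid is introduced into a packaging cell line. The 5′ LTR normally drives the cloned gene, while a separate internal promoter expresses the puromycin marker.

The insert is a roughly 700 bp human HRAS cDNA, placed in the vector through compatible-end ligations (XhoI/SalI at the 5′ end and BglII/BamHI at the 3′ end) that destroyed all of these sites. The plasmid name and the mutation field both give the changes as V12 and G37. V12 is the well-known activating, oncogenic substitution at codon 12. G37 is an effector-loop mutation of the kind used to restrict which downstream pathways activated Ras can engage; this allele is generally described as retaining RalGDS signalling while losing Raf and PI3K binding. The insert name field instead reads "H-Ras V12 C40", which is a different effector-loop mutant. This inconsistency in the record is best resolved by sequencing.

The record does not state a purpose. Constructs of this type are typically used for stable retroviral delivery of Ras pathway-selective mutants, to work out which effector arms contribute to transformation, proliferation or senescence.
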