Addgene plasmid #18745: pBabe H-Ras V12 G37
Depositing lab: Scott Lowe. Depositing organization: Cold Spring Harbor Laboratory.
Backbone
  Vector backbone: pBabe-puro
  Backbone manufacturer: Available at Addgene (#1764)
  Backbone size w/o insert (bp): 5100
  Vector type: Mammalian Expression, Retroviral
  Selectable markers: Puromycin
Growth in bacteria
  Bacterial resistance: Ampicillin, 100 μg/mL
  Growth temperature: 37°C
  Growth strain: DH5alpha
  Copy number: High Copy
Gene/Insert
  Gene/Insert name: H-Ras V12 C40 (alt names: HRas V12 C40; H-Ras)
  Species: H. sapiens (human)
  Insert size (bp): 700
  Mutation: V12 / G37
  GenBank ID: NM_005343
  Entrez Gene: HRAS (a.k.a. C-BAS/HAS, C-H-RAS, C-HA-RAS1, CTLO, H-RASIDX, HAMSV, HRAS1, RASH1, p21ras)
  Cloning method: Restriction Enzyme; 5′ cloning site XhoI / SalI (destroyed during cloning); 3′ cloning site BglII / BamHI (destroyed during cloning)
  Sequencing primers: 5′ pBabe 5'; 3′ pBabe 3'
Resource information
  A portion of this plasmid was derived from a plasmid made by: Jay Morgenstern
Terms and licenses: Academic/Nonprofit Terms; Industry Terms: Not Available to Industry
How to cite: pBabe H-Ras V12 G37 was a gift from Scott Lowe (Addgene plasmid # 18745 ; http://n2t.net/addgene:18745 ; RRID:Addgene_18745)
